>Addgene plasmid #244339 | pAAVLINKv1-pCALM1-Cre-3'-KIF14-FLAG | addgene full sequence | sequence record 491911 | Addgene NGS Result
CCTGCAGGCAGCTGCGCGCTCGCTCGCTCACTGAGGCCGCCCGGGCGTCGGGCGACCTTTGGTCGCCCGG
CCTCAGTGAGCGAGCGAGCGCGCAGAGAGGGAGTGGCCAACTCCATCACTAGGGGTTCCTGCGGCCGCAC
GCGTCGCTCTGCGCGAGGCGGCTCCGCCGCGGCGGAGGGATACGGCGCACCATATATATATCGCGGGGCG
CAGACTCGCGCTCCGGCAGTGGTGCTGGGAGTGTCGTGGACGCCGTGCCGTTACTCGTACGCCACCATGT
CCAATTTACTGACCGTACACCAAAATTTGCCTGCATTACCGGTCGATGCAACGAGTGATGAGGTTCGCAA
GAACCTGATGGACATGTTCAGGGATCGCCAGGCGTTTTCTGAGCATACCTGGAAAATGCTTCTGTCCGTT
TGCCGGTCGTGGGCGGCATGGTGCAAGTTGAATAACCGGAAATGGTTTCCCGCAGAACCTGAAGATGTTC
GCGATTATCTTCTATATCTTCAGGCGCGCGGTCTGGCAGTAAAAACCATCCAGCAACATTTGGGCCAGCT
AAACATGCTTCATCGTCGGTCCGGGCTGCCACGACCAAGTGACAGCAATGCTGTTTCACTGGTTATGCGG
CGGATCCGAAAAGAAAACGTTGATGCCGGTGAACGTGCAAAACAGGCTCTAGCGTTCGAACGCACTGATT
TCGACCAGGTTCGTTCACTCATGGAAAATAGCGATCGCTGCCAGGATATACGTAATCTGGCATTTCTGGG
GATTGCTTATAACACCCTGTTACGTATAGCCGAAATTGCCAGGATCAGGGTTAAAGATATCTCACGTACT
GACGGTGGGAGAATGTTAATCCATATTGGCAGAACGAAAACGCTGGTTAGCACCGCAGGTGTAGAGAAGG
CACTTAGCCTGGGGGTAACTAAACTGGTCGAGCGATGGATTTCCGTCTCTGGTGTAGCTGATGATCCGAA
TAACTACCTGTTTTGCCGGGTCAGAAAAAATGGTGTTGCCGCGCCATCTGCCACCAGCCAGCTATCAACT
CGCGCCCTGGAAGGGATTTTTGAAGCAACTCATCGATTGATTTACGGCGCTAAGGATGACTCTGGTCAGA
GATACCTGGCCTGGTCTGGACACAGTGCCCGTGTCGGAGCCGCGCGAGATATGGCCCGCGCTGGAGTTTC
AATACCGGAGATCATGCAAGCTGGTGGCTGGACCAATGTAAATATTGTAATGAACTATATCCGTAACCTG
GATAGTGAAACAGGGGCAATGGTGCGCCTGCTGGAAGATGGCGATTAGGTAAGTATCAAGGTTACAAGAC
AGGTTTAAGGAGACCAATAACTAGTATAACTTCGTATAGGATACTTTATAGCAATTTATGAAACTGGGCT
TGTCGAGACAGAGAAGACTCTTGCGTTTCTGATAGGCACCTATTGGTCTTACTGACATCCACTTTGCCTT
TCTCTCCACAGGAAATATATGTCAACAAAAAGCGATTAGAAATGGAGACATTGGCTACAAAACAGGCTTT
AGAAGACCATAGCATCCGCCATGCAAGAATTCTGGAAGCTTTAGAAACTGAAAAGCAAAAAATTGCTAAA
GAAGTACAAATTCTACAGCAGAATCGGAATAATAGGGATAAAACTTTTACAGTGCAGACAACTTGGAGCT
CTATGAAACTCTCAATGATGATTCAGGAAGCCAATGCTATCAGCAGCAAATTGAAAACATACTATGTTTT
TGGCAGACATGATATATCAGATAAAAGTAGTTCTGACACTTCTATTCGGGTTCGTAACCTGAAACTAGGA
ATCTCAACATTCTGGAGTCTGGAAAAGTTTGAATCTAAACTTGCAGCAATGAAAGAACTTTATGAGAGTA
ATGGTAGTAACAGGGGTGAAGATGCCTTTTGTGATCCTGAAGATGAATGGGAACCCGACATTACAGATGC
ACCAGTTTCTTCACTTTCTAGAAGGAGGAGTAGGAGTTTGATGAAGAACAGAAGAATTTCTGGTTGTTTA
CATGACATACAAGTCCATCCAATTAAGAATTTGCATTCTTCACATTCATCAGGTTTAATGGACAAATCAA
GCACTATTTACTCAAATTCAGCAGAGTCCTTTCTTCCTGGAATTTGCAAAGAATTGATTGGTTCTTCGTT
AGATTTTTTTGGACAGAGTTATGATGAAGAAAGAACTATAGCAGACAGCCTAATTAATAGTTTTCTTAAA
ATTTATAATGGGCTATTTGCCATTTCCAAGGCTCATGAAGAACAAGATGAAGAAAGTCAAGATAACTTGT
TTTCTTCTGATCGAGCAATCCAGTCACTTACTATTCAGACTGCATGTGCTTTTGAGCAGCTAGTAGTGCT
AATGAAACACTGGCTGAGTGATTTACTGCCTTGTACCAACATAGCAAGACTTGAGGATGAATTGAGACAA
GAAGTTAAAAAACTGGGAGGCTACTTACAGTTATTTTTGCAGGGATGCTGTTTGGATATTTCATCAATGA
TAAAAGAGGCTCAAAAGAATGCAATCCAAATTGTACAACAAGCTGTAAAGTATGTGGGGCAGTTAGCAGT
TCTGAAAGGGAGCAAGCTACATTTTCTAGAAAACGGTAACAATAAAGCTGCCAGTGTCCAGGAGGAATTC
ATGGATGCTGTTTGTGATGGTGTAGGCTTAGGAATGAAGATTTTATTAGATTCTGGACTGGAAAAAGCAA
AAGAACTTCAGCATGAACTCTTTAGGCAGTGTACAAAAAATGAGGTTACCAAAGAAATGAAAACTAATGC
CATGGGATTGATTAGATCTCTTGAAAACATCTTTGCTGAATCGAAAATTAAAAGTTTCAGAAGGCAAGTA
CAAGAAGAAAACTTTGAATACCAAGATTTCAAGAGGATGGTTAATCGTGCTCCAGAATTCTTAAAGTTAA
AACATTGCTTAGAGAAAGCTATTGAAATTATTATTTCTGCACTGAAAGGATGCCATAGTGATATAAATCT
TCTCCAGACTTGTGTTGAAAGTATTCGCAACTTGGCCAGTGATTTTTACAGTGACTTCAGTGTGCCTTCT
ACTTCTGTTGGCAGCTATGAGAGTAGAGTAACTCACATTGTCCACCAGGAACTAGAATCTCTAGCTAAGT
CTCTCCTCTTTTGTTTTGAATCTGAAGAAAGCCCTGATTTGTTGAAACCCTGGGAAACTTATAATCAAAA
TACCAAAGAAGAACACCAACAATCTAAATCAAGCGGGATTGACGGCAGTAAGAATAAAGGTGTACCAAAG
CGTGTCTATGAGCTCCATGGCTCATCCCCAGCAGTGAGCTCAGAGGAATGCACACCCAGTAGGATTCAGT
GGGTGTGTACAGACTACAAAGACCATGACGGTGATTATAAAGATCATGACATCGACTACAAGGATGACGA
TGACAAGTAACTCGAGATAATCAACCTCTGGATTACAAAATTTGTGAAAGATTGACTGGTATTCTTAACT
ATGTTGCTCCTTTTACGCTATGTGGATACGCTGCTTTAATGCCTTTGTATCATGCTATTGCTTCCCGTAT
GGCTTTCATTTTCTCCTCCTTGTATAAATCCTGGTTAGTTCTTGCCACGGCGGAACTCATCGCCGCCTGC
CTTGCCCGCTGCTGGACAGGGGCTCGGCTGTTGGGCACTGACAATTCCGTGGTGTTTATTTGTGAAATTT
GTGATGCTATTGCTTTATTTGTAACCATCTAGCTTTATTTGTGAAATTTGTGATGCTATTGCTTTATTTG
TAACCATTATAAGCTGCAATAAACAAGTTAACAACAACAATTGCATTCATTTTATGTTTCAGGTTCAGGG
GGAGATGTGGGAGGTTTTTTAAAGATCTGGAGACCGGTGTGGCACGTGCGGACCGAGCGGCCGCAGGAAC
CCCTAGTGATGGAGTTGGCCACTCCCTCTCTGCGCGCTCGCTCGCTCACTGAGGCCGGGCGACCAAAGGT
CGCCCGACGCCCGGGCTTTGCCCGGGCGGCCTCAGTGAGCGAGCGAGCGCGCAGCTGCCTGCAGGGGCGC
CTGATGCGGTATTTTCTCCTTACGCATCTGTGCGGTATTTCACACCGCATA
[95 nt withheld, positions 4112-4206]
T
[46 nt withheld, positions 4208-4253]
C
[141 nt withheld, positions 4255-4395]
CCTTTGACGTTGGAGTCCACGTTCTTT
[37 nt withheld, positions 4423-4459]
ACTCTATCTCGGGCTATTCTTTTGATTTATAAGGGATTTTGCCGATTTCGGTCTATTGGTTAAAAAATGA
GCTGATTTAACAAAAATTTAACGCGAATTTTAACAAAATATTAACGTTTACAATTTTATGGTGCACTCTC
AGTACAATCTGCTCTGATGCCGCATAGTTAAGCCAGCCCCGACACCCGCCAACACCCGCTGACGCGCCCT
GACGGGCTTGTCTGCTCCCGGCATCCGCTTACAGACAAGCTGTGACCGTCTCCGGGAGCTGCATGTGTCA
GAGGTTTTCACCGTCATCACCGAAACGCGCGAGACGAAAGGGCCTCGTGATACGCCTATTTTTATAGGTT
AATGTCATGATAATAATGGTTTCTTAGACGTCAGGTGGCACTTTTCGGGGAAATGTGCGCGGAACCCCTA
TTTGTTTATTTTTCTAAATACATTCAAATATGTATCCGCTCATGAGACAATAACCCTGATAAATGCTTCA
ATAATATTGAAAAAGGAAGAGTATGAGTATTCAACATTTCCGTGTCGCCCTTATTCCCTTTTTTGCGGCA
TTTTGCCTTCCTGTTTTTGCTCACCCAGAAACGCTGGTGAAAGTAAAAGATGCTGAAGATCAGTTGGGTG
CACGAGTGGGTTACATCGAACTGGATCTCAACAGCGGTAAGATCCTTGAGAGTTTTCGCCCCGAAGAACG
TTTTCCAATGATGAGCACTTTTAAAGTTCTGCTATGTGGCGCGGTATTATCCCGTATTGACGCCGGGCAA
GAGCAACTCGGTCGCCGCATACACTATTCTCAGAATGACTTGGTTGAGTACTCACCAGTCACAGAAAAGC
ATCTTACGGATGGCATGACAGTAAGAGAATTATGCAGTGCTGCCATAACCATGAGTGATAACACTGCGGC
CAACTTACTTCTGACAACGATCGGAGGACCGAAGGAGCTAACCGCTTTTTTGCACAACATGGGGGATCAT
GTAACTCGCCTTGATCGTTGGGAACCGGAGCTGAATGAAGCCATACCAAACGACGAGCGTGACACCACGA
TGCCTGTAGCAATGGCAACAACGTTGCGCAAACTATTAACTGGCGAACTACTTACTCTAGCTTCCCGGCA
ACAATTAATAGACTGGATGGAGGCGGATAAAGTTGCAGGACCACTTCTGCGCTCGGCCCTTCCGGCTGGC
TGGTTTATTGCTGATAAATCTGGAGCCGGTGAGCGTGGGTCTCGCGGTATCATTGCAGCACTGGGGCCAG
ATGGTAAGCCCTCCCGTATCGTAGTTATCTACACGACGGGGAGTCAGGCAACTATGGATGAACGAAATAG
ACAGATCGCTGAGATAGGTGCCTCACTGATTAAGCATTGGTAACTGTCAGACCAAGTTTACTCATATATA
CTTTAGATTGATTTAAAACTTCATTTTTAATTTAAAAGGATCTAGGTGAAGATCCTTTTTGATAATCTCA
TGACCAAAATCCCTTAACGTGAGTTTTCGTTCCACTGAGCGTCAGACCCCGTAGAAAAGATCAAAGGATC
TTCTTGAGATCCTTTTTTTCTGCGCGTAATCTGCTGCTTGCAAACAAAAAAACCACCGCTACCAGCGGTG
GTTTGTTTGCCGGATCAAGAGCTACCAACTCTTTTTCCGAAGGTAACTGGCTTCAGCAGAGCGCAGATAC
CAAATACTGTTCTTCTAGTGTAGCCGTAGTTAGGCCACCACTTCAAGAACTCTGTAGCACCGCCTACATA
CCTCGCTCTGCTAATCCTGTTACCAGTGGCTGCTGCCAGTGGCGATAAGTCGTGTCTTACCGGGTTGGAC
TCAAGACGATAGTTACCGGATAAGGCGCAGCGGTCGGGCTGAACGGGGGGTTCGTGCACACAGCCCAGCT
TGGAGCGAACGACCTACACCGAACTGAGATACCTACAGCGTGAGCTATGAGAAAGCGCCACGCTTCCCGA
AGGGAGAAAGGCGGACAGGTATCCGGTAAGCGGCAGGGTCGGAACAGGAGAGCGCACGAGGGAGCTTCCA
GGGGGAAACGCCTGGTATCTTTATAGTCCTGTCGGGTTTCGCCACCTCTGACTTGAGCGTCGATTTTTGT
GATGCTCGTCAGGGGGGCGGAGCCTATGGAAAAACGCCAGCAACGCGGCCTTTTTACGGTTCCTGGCCTT
TTGCTGGCCTTTTGCTCACATGT
Features (pLannotate 1.2.2; 20 found; start..end, strand, type, name):
     12..39      +  repeat_region  AAV2 ITR (fragment): inverted terminal repeat of adeno-associated virus serotype 2 inverted
     68..95      +  repeat_region  AAV2 ITR (fragment): inverted terminal repeat of adeno-associated virus serotype 2 inverted
    277..1305    +  CDS            cre: RECR_BPP1 - Experimental evidence at protein level: Swiss-Prot protein existence level 1. Catalyzes site-specific recombination between two 34-base- pair LOXP sites. Its role is to maintain the phage genome as a monomeric unit-copy plasmid in the lysogenic state. From Escherichia phage P1 (Bacteriophage P1).
   1309..1349    +  intron         chimeric intron (fragment): chimera between introns from human β-globin and immunoglobulin heavy chain genes
   1356..1380    +  protein_bind   lox2272 (fragment): Cre-mediated recombination occurs in the 8-bp core sequence (GGATACTT). lox2272 sites are compatible with each other, but incompatible with loxP or loxN sites (Lee and Saito, 1988). Cre recombinase
   1390..1481    +  intron         chimeric intron (fragment): chimera between introns from human β-globin and immunoglobulin heavy chain genes
   1479..3365    +  CDS            KIF14 (fragment): KIF14_HUMAN - Also known as KIAA0042 From Homo sapiens (Human).
   3372..3437    +  CDS            3xFLAG: three tandem FLAG® epitope tags, followed by an enterokinase cleavage site
   3449..3606    +  misc_feature   WPRE (fragment): woodchuck hepatitis virus posttranscriptional regulatory element
   3612..3696    +  misc_feature   WPRE (fragment): woodchuck hepatitis virus posttranscriptional regulatory element
   3695..3738    -  polyA_signal   SV40 poly(A) signal (fragment): SV40 polyadenylation signal
   3742..3809    -  polyA_signal   SV40 poly(A) signal (fragment): SV40 polyadenylation signal
   3915..4055    +  repeat_region  AAV2 ITR: inverted terminal repeat of adeno-associated virus serotype 2 inverted
   4060..4111    -  misc_feature   bom (fragment): basis of mobility region from pBR322
   4130..4585    +  rep_origin     f1 ori (sequence partly withheld): f1 bacteriophage origin of replication; arrow indicates direction of (+) strand synthesis
   4586..4635    -  misc_feature   bom (fragment): basis of mobility region from pBR322
   4737..4772    -  CDS            rop (fragment): Rop protein, which maintains plasmids at low copy number; rop
   4867..4971    +  promoter       AmpR promoter: bla
   4972..5832    +  CDS            AmpR: β-lactamase; bla; confers resistance to ampicillin, carbenicillin, and related antibiotics
   6003..6591    +  rep_origin     ori: high-copy-number ColE1/pMB1/pBR322/pUC origin of replication
