[The description below was written by a language model from this plasmid's Addgene catalogue record and pLannotate feature annotations shown in this document.]
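Description:
pAAVLINKv1-pCALM1-Cre-3'-KIF14-FLAG is an AAV transfer plasmid built on the pAAV-MCS2 backbone and serves as the 3' half of a two-vector AAVLINK pair for delivering human KIF14, a kinesin whose coding sequence is too large for a single AAV genome. It is propagated in E. coli as a high-copy plasmid through a ColE1/pUC-type origin with ampicillin selection (AmpR driven by its own bla promoter). The backbone also carries an f1 origin. The payload is flanked by AAV2 inverted terminal repeats, which direct replication and packaging of the cassette into AAV particles. One ITR is annotated intact, while the other is detected only as short fragments in the sequencing result.

Between the ITRs, the catalogue lists a CALM1 promoter, which is not annotated in the feature table but presumably occupies the unannotated stretch upstream of the Cre recombinase open reading frame. Cre is followed by chimeric β-globin/immunoglobulin intron fragments surrounding a lox2272 site (annotated as a fragment), then a partial KIF14 coding sequence of about 1.9 kb representing the 3' portion of the gene. This portion is fused at its C terminus to a 3xFLAG epitope and followed by WPRE fragments and SV40 polyadenylation signal fragments. The layout suggests that Cre expressed from this vector recombines the lox site with a compatible site on a companion 5' vector. That would join the two genomes, with the lox scar lying inside an intron that is spliced out to give a full-length, FLAG-tagged KIF14 transcript. The record does not spell out this mechanism, and it refers to the publication for the matching partner vectors.
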