Addgene plasmid #244339: pAAVLINKv1-pCALM1-Cre-3'-KIF14-FLAG
Purpose: 3' AAVLINK plasmid for KIF14 expression
Depositing lab: Zhonghua Lu. Depositing organization: Shenzhen Institute of Advanced Technology (SIAT), Chinese Academy of Sciences. Publication: AAVLINK: A potent DNA-recombination method for large cargo delivery in gene therapy. Lin J, Lin Y, Liu N, Cao W, Zhang J, Wen S, Zhang Y, Liao W, Hong Z, Lin Y, Liu Q, Liu H, Li Q, Chen B, Li M, Luo Z, Yang L, Yang Y, Zheng SH, Wang Y, Chu H, Hu Y, Qin Y, Luo BX, Tian S, Chen Y, Yan T, Yang L, Wang H, Liu T, Jiang Y, Lu Z. Cell. 2026 Feb 5;189(3):969-986.e17. doi: 10.1016/j.cell.2025.12.039. Epub 2026 Jan 27. PubMed 41605211.
Backbone
  Vector backbone: pAAV-MCS2
  Backbone manufacturer: Steve Jackson (Addgene # 46954)
  Vector type: AAV
Growth in bacteria
  Bacterial resistance: Ampicillin, 100 μg/mL
  Growth temperature: 37°C
  Growth strain: NEB Stable
  Copy number: High Copy
Gene/Insert
  Gene/Insert name: KIF14
  Species: H. sapiens (human)
  Entrez Gene: KIF14 (a.k.a. MCPH20, MKS12)
  Promoter: pCALM1
  Tag / fusion protein: FLAG (C terminal on insert)
  Cloning method: Restriction Enzyme; 5′ cloning site unknown (unknown if destroyed)
Terms and licenses: Academic/Nonprofit Terms; Industry Terms: Not Available to Industry
Depositor comments: See publication for corresponding AAV Link vectors.
How to cite: pAAVLINKv1-pCALM1-Cre-3'-KIF14-FLAG was a gift from Zhonghua Lu (Addgene plasmid # 244339 ; http://n2t.net/addgene:244339 ; RRID:Addgene_244339)
